LOCUS       Exported 5977 bp ds-DNA circular SYN 12-MAY-2021
DEFINITION  G protein beta-1 tagged with HaloTag on amino terminus.
ACCESSION   .
VERSION     .
KEYWORDS    HaloTag-G protein beta-1
SOURCE      synthetic DNA construct
  ORGANISM  synthetic DNA construct
REFERENCE   1 (bases 1 to 5977)
  TITLE     Berlot Lab HaloTag Fusions
  JOURNAL   Unpublished
REFERENCE   2 (bases 1 to 5977)
  AUTHORS   .
  TITLE     Direct Submission
  JOURNAL   Exported May 12, 2021 from SnapGene Server 1.1.58
            http://www.snapgene.com
FEATURES             Location/Qualifiers
     source          1..5977
                     /organism="synthetic DNA construct"
                     /mol_type="other DNA"
     enhancer        138..517
                     /label=CMV enhancer
                     /note="human cytomegalovirus immediate early enhancer"
     promoter        518..721
                     /label=CMV promoter
                     /note="human cytomegalovirus (CMV) immediate early
                     promoter"
     primer_bind     672..692
                     /label=CMV-F
                     /note="Human CMV immediate early promoter, forward primer"
     primer_bind     718..742
                     /label=LNCX
                     /note="Human CMV promoter, forward primer"
     intron          857..989
                     /label=chimeric intron
                     /note="chimera between introns from human beta-globin and
                     immunoglobulin heavy chain genes"
     primer_bind     972..991
                     /label=pMT2-F
                     /note="Synthetic intron, forward primer"
     promoter        1034..1052
                     /label=T7 promoter
                     /note="promoter for bacteriophage T7 RNA polymerase"
     regulatory      1075..1084
                     /regulatory_class="other"
                     /note="vertebrate consensus sequence for strong initiation
                     of translation (Kozak, 1987)"
     promoter        complement(3051..3068)
                     /label=T3 promoter
                     /note="promoter for bacteriophage T3 RNA polymerase"
     polyA_signal    3086..3207
                     /label=SV40 poly(A) signal
                     /note="SV40 polyadenylation signal"
     primer_bind     complement(3097..3116)
                     /label=EBV-rev
                     /note="SV40 polyA terminator, reverse primer"
     primer_bind     3151..3170
                     /label=SV40pA-R
                     /note="SV40 polyA, reverse primer"
     rep_origin      3393..3848
                     /direction=RIGHT
                     /label=f1 ori
                     /note="f1 bacteriophage origin of replication; arrow
                     indicates direction of (+) strand synthesis"
     primer_bind     complement(3480..3499)
                     /label=F1ori-R
                     /note="F1 origin, reverse primer"
     primer_bind     3690..3711
                     /label=F1ori-F
                     /note="F1 origin, forward primer"
     primer_bind     complement(3915..3934)
                     /label=pRS-marker
                     /note="pRS vectors, use to sequence yeast selectable
                     marker"
     primer_bind     4034..4056
                     /label=pGEX 3'
                     /note="pGEX vectors, reverse primer"
     primer_bind     complement(4094..4112)
                     /label=pBRforEco
                     /note="pBR322 vectors, upsteam of EcoRI site, forward
                     primer"
     promoter        4180..4284
                     /gene="bla"
                     /label=AmpR promoter
     CDS             4285..5145
                     /codon_start=1
                     /gene="bla"
                     /product="beta-lactamase"
                     /label=AmpR
                     /note="confers resistance to ampicillin, carbenicillin, and
                     related antibiotics"
                     /translation="MSIQHFRVALIPFFAAFCLPVFAHPETLVKVKDAEDQLGARVGYI
                     ELDLNSGKILESFRPEERFPMMSTFKVLLCGAVLSRIDAGQEQLGRRIHYSQNDLVEYS
                     PVTEKHLTDGMTVRELCSAAITMSDNTAANLLLTTIGGPKELTAFLHNMGDHVTRLDRW
                     EPELNEAIPNDERDTTMPVAMATTLRKLLTGELLTLASRQQLIDWMEADKVAGPLLRSA
                     LPAGWFIADKSGAGERGSRGIIAALGPDGKPSRIVVIYTTGSQATMDERNRQIAEIGAS
                     LIKHW"
     primer_bind     complement(4503..4522)
                     /label=Amp-R
                     /note="Ampicillin resistance gene, reverse primer"
     rep_origin      5316..5904
                     /direction=RIGHT
                     /label=ori
                     /note="high-copy-number ColE1/pMB1/pBR322/pUC origin of
                     replication"
     primer_bind     5805..5824
                     /label=pBR322ori-F
                     /note="pBR322 origin, forward primer"
ORIGIN
        1 tcaatattgg ccattagcca tattattcat tggttatata gcataaatca atattggcta
       61 ttggccattg catacgttgt atctatatca taatatgtac atttatattg gctcatgtcc
      121 aatatgaccg ccatgttggc attgattatt gactagttat taatagtaat caattacggg
      181 gtcattagtt catagcccat atatggagtt ccgcgttaca taacttacgg taaatggccc
      241 gcctggctga ccgcccaacg acccccgccc attgacgtca ataatgacgt atgttcccat
      301 agtaacgcca atagggactt tccattgacg tcaatgggtg gagtatttac ggtaaactgc
      361 ccacttggca gtacatcaag tgtatcatat gccaagtccg ccccctattg acgtcaatga
      421 cggtaaatgg cccgcctggc attatgccca gtacatgacc ttacgggact ttcctacttg
      481 gcagtacatc tacgtattag tcatcgctat taccatggtg atgcggtttt ggcagtacac
      541 caatgggcgt ggatagcggt ttgactcacg gggatttcca agtctccacc ccattgacgt
      601 caatgggagt ttgttttggc accaaaatca acgggacttt ccaaaatgtc gtaataaccc
      661 cgccccgttg acgcaaatgg gcggtaggcg tgtacggtgg gaggtctata taagcagagc
      721 tcgtttagtg aaccgtcaga tcactagaag ctttattgcg gtagtttatc acagttaaat
      781 tgctaacgca gtcagtgctt ctgacacaac agtctcgaac ttaagctgca gaagttggtc
      841 gtgaggcact gggcaggtaa gtatcaaggt tacaagacag gtttaaggag accaatagaa
      901 actgggcttg tcgagacaga gaagactctt gcgtttctga taggcaccta ttggtcttac
      961 tgacatccac tttgcctttc tctccacagg tgtccactcc cagttcaatt acagctctta
     1021 aggctagagt acttaatacg actcactata ggctagccag ctggcgcgga tatcgccacc
     1081 atgggatccg aaatcggtac aggcttcccc ttcgaccccc attatgtgga agtcctgggc
     1141 gagcgtatgc actacgtcga tgttggaccg cgggatggca cgcctgtgct gttcctgcac
     1201 ggtaacccga cctcgtccta cctgtggcgc aacatcatcc cgcatgtagc accgagtcat
     1261 cggtgcattg ctccagacct gatcgggatg ggaaaatcgg acaaaccaga cctcgattat
     1321 ttcttcgacg accacgtccg ctacctcgat gccttcatcg aagccttggg tttggaagag
     1381 gtcgtcctgg tcatccacga ctggggctca gctctcggat tccactgggc caagcgcaat
     1441 ccggaacggg tcaaaggtat tgcatgtatg gaattcatcc ggcctatccc gacgtgggac
     1501 gaatggccag aattcgcccg tgagaccttc caggccttcc ggaccgccga cgtcggccga
     1561 gagttgatca tcgatcagaa cgctttcatc gagggtgcgc tcccgatggg ggtcgtccgt
     1621 ccgcttacgg aggtcgagat ggaccactat cgcgagccct tcctcaagcc tgttgaccga
     1681 gagccactgt ggcgattccc caacgagctg cccatcgccg gtgagcccgc gaacatcgtc
     1741 gcgctcgtcg aggcatacat gaactggctg caccagtcac ctgtcccgaa gttgttgttc
     1801 tggggcacac ccggcgtact gatccccccg gccgaagccg cgagacttgc cgaaagcctc
     1861 cccaactgca agacagtgga catcggcccg ggattgttct tgctccagga agacaacccg
     1921 gaccttatcg gcagtgagat cgcgcgctgg ctccccgggc tggccggctc cggtgggggc
     1981 gggagcnnnn nnnnnnnnnn nnnnnnnnnn nnnnnnnnnn nnnnnnnnnn nnnnnnnnnn
     2041 nnnnnnnnnn nnnnnnnnnn nnnnnnnnnn nnnnnnnnnn nnnnnnnnnn nnnnnnnnnn
     2101 nnnnnnnnnn nnnnnnnnnn nnnnnnnnnn nnnnnnnnnn nnnnnnnnnn nnnnnnnnnn
     2161 nnnnnnnnnn nnnnnnnnnn nnnnnnnnnn nnnnnnnnnn nnnnnnnnnn nnnnnnnnnn
     2221 nnnnnnnnnn nnnnnnnnnn nnnnnnnnnn nnnnnnnnnn nnnnnnnnnn nnnnnnnnnn
     2281 nnnnnnnnnn nnnnnnnnnn nnnnnnnnnn nnnnnnnnnn nnnnnnnnnn nnnnnnnnnn
     2341 nnnnnnnnnn nnnnnnnnnn nnnnnnnnnn nnnnnnnnnn nnnnnnnnnn nnnnnnnnnn
     2401 nnnnnnnnnn nnnnnnnnnn nnnnnnnnnn nnnnnnnnnn nnnnnnnnnn nnnnnnnnnn
     2461 nnnnnnnnnn nnnnnnnnnn nnnnnnnnnn nnnnnnnnnn nnnnnnnnnn nnnnnnnnnn
     2521 nnnnnnnnnn nnnnnnnnnn nnnnnnnnnn nnnnnnnnnn nnnnnnnnnn nnnnnnnnnn
     2581 nnnnnnnnnn nnnnnnnnnn nnnnnnnnnn nnnnnnnnnn nnnnnnnnnn nnnnnnnnnn
     2641 nnnnnnnnnn nnnnnnnnnn nnnnnnnnnn nnnnnnnnnn nnnnnnnnnn nnnnnnnnnn
     2701 nnnnnnnnnn nnnnnnnnnn nnnnnnnnnn nnnnnnnnnn nnnnnnnnnn nnnnnnnnnn
     2761 nnnnnnnnnn nnnnnnnnnn nnnnnnnnnn nnnnnnnnnn nnnnnnnnnn nnnnnnnnnn
     2821 nnnnnnnnnn nnnnnnnnnn nnnnnnnnnn nnnnnnnnnn nnnnnnnnnn nnnnnnnnnn
     2881 nnnnnnnnnn nnnnnnnnnn nnnnnnnnnn nnnnnnnnnn nnnnnnnnnn nnnnnnnnnn
     2941 nnnnnnnnnn nnnnnnnnnn nnnnnnnnnn nnnnnnnnnn nnnnnnnnnn nnnnnnnnnn
     3001 nnnnnntaag gatccgccgg ctaatagtta attaagtagg cggccgcttc cctttagtga
     3061 gggttaatgc ttcgagcaga catgataaga tacattgatg agtttggaca aaccacaact
     3121 agaatgcagt gaaaaaaatg ctttatttgt gaaatttgtg atgctattgc tttatttgta
     3181 accattataa gctgcaataa acaagttaac aacaacaatt gcattcattt tatgtttcag
     3241 gttcaggggg agatgtggga ggttttttaa agcaagtaaa acctctacaa atgtggtaaa
     3301 atccgataag gatcgatccg ggctggcgta atagcgaaga ggcccgcacc gatcgccctt
     3361 cccaacagtt gcgcagcctg aatggcgaat ggnnnnnnnn nnnnnnnnnn nnnnnnnnnn
     3421 nnnnnnnnnn nnnnnnnnnn nnnnnnnnnn nnnnnnnnnn nnnnnnnnnn nnnnnnnnnn
     3481 nnnnnnnnnn nnnnnnnnnn nnnnnnnnnn nnnnnncnnn nnnnnnnnnn nnnnnnnnnn
     3541 nnnnnnnnnn nnnnnnnnnn nnnnnnnnnn nnnnnnnnnn nnnnnnnnnn nnnnnnnnnn
     3601 nnnnnnnnan nnnnnnnnnn nnnnnnnnnn nnnnnnnnnn nnnnnnnnnn nnnnnnnncc
     3661 tttgacgttg gagtccacgt tctttaatag tggactcttg ttccaaactg gaacaacact
     3721 caaccctatc tcggtctatt cttttgattt ataagggatt ttgccgattt cggcctattg
     3781 gttaaaaaat gagctgattt aacaaaaatt taacgcgaat tttaacaaaa tattaacgct
     3841 tacaatttcc tgatgcggta ttttctcctt acgcatctgt gcggtatttc acaccgcata
     3901 tggtgcactc tcagtacaat ctgctctgat gccgcatagt taagccagcc ccgacacccg
     3961 ccaacacccg ctgacgcgcc ctgacgggct tgtctgctcc cggcatccgc ttacagacaa
     4021 gctgtgaccg tctccgggag ctgcatgtgt cagaggtttt caccgtcatc accgaaacgc
     4081 gcgagacgaa agggcctcgt gatacgccta tttttatagg ttaatgtcat gataataatg
     4141 gtttcttaga cgtcaggtgg cacttttcgg ggaaatgtgc gcggaacccc tatttgttta
     4201 tttttctaaa tacattcaaa tatgtatccg ctcatgagac aataaccctg ataaatgctt
     4261 caataatatt gaaaaaggaa gagtatgagt attcaacatt tccgtgtcgc ccttattccc
     4321 ttttttgcgg cattttgcct tcctgttttt gctcacccag aaacgctggt gaaagtaaaa
     4381 gatgctgaag atcagttggg tgcacgagtg ggttacatcg aactggatct caacagcggt
     4441 aagatccttg agagttttcg ccccgaagaa cgttttccaa tgatgagcac ttttaaagtt
     4501 ctgctatgtg gcgcggtatt atcccgtatt gacgccgggc aagagcaact cggtcgccgc
     4561 atacactatt ctcagaatga cttggttgag tactcaccag tcacagaaaa gcatcttacg
     4621 gatggcatga cagtaagaga attatgcagt gctgccataa ccatgagtga taacactgcg
     4681 gccaacttac ttctgacaac gatcggagga ccgaaggagc taaccgcttt tttgcacaac
     4741 atgggggatc atgtaactcg ccttgatcgt tgggaaccgg agctgaatga agccatacca
     4801 aacgacgagc gtgacaccac gatgcctgta gcaatggcaa caacgttgcg caaactatta
     4861 actggcgaac tacttactct agcttcccgg caacaattaa tagactggat ggaggcggat
     4921 aaagttgcag gaccacttct gcgctcggcc cttccggctg gctggtttat tgctgataaa
     4981 tctggagccg gtgagcgtgg gtctcgcggt atcattgcag cactggggcc agatggtaag
     5041 ccctcccgta tcgtagttat ctacacgacg gggagtcagg caactatgga tgaacgaaat
     5101 agacagatcg ctgagatagg tgcctcactg attaagcatt ggtaactgtc agaccaagtt
     5161 tactcatata tactttagat tgatttaaaa cttcattttt aatttaaaag gatctaggtg
     5221 aagatccttt ttgataatct catgaccaaa atcccttaac gtgagttttc gttccactga
     5281 gcgtcagacc ccgtagaaaa gatcaaagga tcttcttgag atcctttttt tctgcgcgta
     5341 atctgctgct tgcaaacaaa aaaaccaccg ctaccagcgg tggtttgttt gccggatcaa
     5401 gagctaccaa ctctttttcc gaaggtaact ggcttcagca gagcgcagat accaaatact
     5461 gttcttctag tgtagccgta gttaggccac cacttcaaga actctgtagc accgcctaca
     5521 tacctcgctc tgctaatcct gttaccagtg gctgctgcca gtggcgataa gtcgtgtctt
     5581 accgggttgg actcaagacg atagttaccg gataaggcgc agcggtcggg ctgaacgggg
     5641 ggttcgtgca cacagcccag cttggagcga acgacctaca ccgaactgag atacctacag
     5701 cgtgagctat gagaaagcgc cacgcttccc gaagggagaa aggcggacag gtatccggta
     5761 agcggcaggg tcggaacagg agagcgcacg agggagcttc cagggggaaa cgcctggtat
     5821 ctttatagtc ctgtcgggtt tcgccacctc tgacttgagc gtcgattttt gtgatgctcg
     5881 tcaggggggc ggagcctatg gaaaaacgcc agcaacgcgg cctttttacg gttcctggcc
     5941 ttttgctggc cttttgctca catggctcga cagatct
//
