[The description below was written by a language model from this plasmid's Addgene catalogue record and the feature table of its GenBank file.]
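Description:
HaloTag-G protein beta-1 is a 5,977 bp mammalian expression plasmid built on Promega's pHT2 HaloTag vector. It carries a roughly 2 kb insert encoding human G protein beta-1 (GNB1, also called transducin beta) fused at its amino terminus to HaloTag. In bacteria it is maintained at high copy from a ColE1/pUC-type origin and selected with ampicillin through the bla (beta-lactamase) gene and its own promoter. An f1 phage origin is also present, which allows single-stranded DNA production. The record lists no mammalian selection marker, so the plasmid appears suited mainly to transient transfection.

Expression is driven by the human cytomegalovirus immediate-early enhancer and promoter, followed by a chimeric beta-globin/immunoglobulin heavy-chain intron that generally improves mRNA processing and expression. A Kozak consensus sequence sits at the start of the fusion reading frame, and an SV40 polyadenylation signal terminates the transcript. T7 and T3 phage promoters flank the insert region in opposing orientations and could support in vitro transcription. The feature table does not annotate the HaloTag-GNB1 coding sequence itself, but the unannotated interval between the Kozak sequence and the T3 promoter matches the stated insert size. The fusion was cloned between NheI and NotI sites, both retained, and the depositor notes that the beta-1 portion can be excised with NgoMIV.

HaloTag is a modified dehalogenase that binds synthetic chloroalkane ligands covalently. The fusion should therefore allow Gβ1 to be labelled with fluorescent dyes or captured on affinity resins, for example to study the localisation, trafficking or interactions of the subunit. The record states only the tagging design, not a specific application.
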