Addgene plasmid #67016: HaloTag-G protein beta-1
Purpose: G protein beta-1 tagged with HaloTag on amino terminus
Depositing lab: Catherine Berlot. Depositing organization: Geisinger Health Center.
Backbone
  Vector backbone: pHT2
  Backbone manufacturer: Promega
  Backbone size w/o insert (bp): 3988
  Total vector size (bp): 5977
  Vector type: Mammalian Expression
Growth in bacteria
  Bacterial resistance: Ampicillin, 100 μg/mL
  Growth temperature: 37°C
  Growth strain: DH10B
  Copy number: High Copy
Gene/Insert
  Gene/Insert name: HaloTag-G protein beta-1 (alt names: transducin beta; GNB1)
  Species: H. sapiens (human)
  Insert size (bp): 1989
  Entrez Gene: GNB1 (a.k.a. HG2A, MDS, MRD42)
  Promoter: CMV
  Tag / fusion protein: HaloTag (N terminal on insert)
  Cloning method: Restriction Enzyme; 5′ cloning site NheI (not destroyed); 3′ cloning site NotI (not destroyed)
  Sequencing primers: 5′ CMV Forward; 3′ EBV Reverse
Resource information
  A portion of this plasmid was derived from a plasmid made by: Beta-1 cDNA obtained from Janet Robishaw, Weis Center for Research, Geisinger Clinic, Danville PA. HaloTag pHT2 was purchased from Promega.
Terms and licenses: Academic/Nonprofit Terms; Industry Terms: Not Available to Industry
Depositor comments: Beta-1 insert can be retrieved from pHT2 using Ngo MIV.
How to cite: HaloTag-G protein beta-1 was a gift from Catherine Berlot (Addgene plasmid # 67016 ; http://n2t.net/addgene:67016 ; RRID:Addgene_67016)
