>Addgene plasmid #67016 | HaloTag-G protein beta-1 | addgene partial sequence | sequence record 118936 | CMV-F 5'-CGCAAATGGGCGGTAGGCGTG-3'
AGTGAACCGTCAGATCACTAGAAGCTTTATTGCGGTAGTTTATCACAGTTAAATTGCTAACGCAGTCAGT
GCTTCTGACACAACAGTCTCGAACTTAAGCTGCAGAAGTTGGTCGTGAGGCACTGGGCAGGTAAGTATCA
AGGTTACAAGACAGGTTTAAGGAGACCAATAGAAACTGGGCTTGTCGAGACAGAGAAGACTCTTGCGTTT
CTGATAGGCACCTATTGGTCTTACTGACATCCACTTTGCCTTTCTCTCCACAGGTGTCCACTCCCAGTTC
AATTACAGCTCTTAAGGCTAGAGTACTTAATACGACTCACTATAGGCTAGCCAGCTGGCGCGGATATCGC
CACCATGGGATCCGAAATCGGTACAGGCTTCCCCTTCGACCCCCATTATGTGGAAGTCCTGGGCGAGCGT
ATGCACTACGTCGATGTTGGACCGCGGGATGGCACGCCTGTGCTGTTCCTGCACGGTAACCCGACCTCGT
CCTACCTGTGGCGCAACATCATCCCGCATGTAGCACCGAGTCATCGGTGCATTGCTCCAGACCTGATCGG
GATGGGAAAATCGGACAAACCAGACCTCGATTATTTCTTCGACGACCACGTCCGCTACCTCGATGCCTTC
ATCGAAGCCTTGGGTTTGGAAGAGGTCGTCCTGGTCATCCACGACTGGGGCTCAGCTCTCGGATTCCACT
GGGCCAAGCGCAATCCGGAACGGGTCAAAGGTATTGCATGTATGGAATTCATCCGGCCTATCCCGACGTG
GGACGAATGGCCAGAATTCGCCCGTGAGACCTTCCAGGCCTTCCGGACCGCCGACGTCG
