>Addgene plasmid #67016 | HaloTag-G protein beta-1 | addgene partial sequence | sequence record 118937 | EBV-rev 5'-GTGGTTTGTCCAAACTCATC-3'
CCCTCACTAAAGGGAAGCGGCCGCCTACTTAATTAACTATTAGCCGGCGGATCCTTA
[776 nt withheld, positions 58-833]
